Addgene plasmid #47747: GAMA-bio
Purpose: Expresses enzymatically monobiotinylated full-length GAMA ectodomain with no N-linked glycans upon cotransfection with BirA in mammalian cells. Contains a C-terminal rat Cd4 d3+4 tag.
Depositing lab: Gavin Wright. Depositing organization: Wellcome Sanger Institute. Publication: A library of functional recombinant cell surface and secreted Plasmodium falciparum merozoite proteins. Crosnier C, Wanaguru M, McDade B, Osier FH, Marsh K, Rayner JC, Wright GJ. Mol Cell Proteomics. 2013 Sep 16. 10.1074/mcp.O113.028357 PubMed 24043421.
Backbone
  Vector backbone: pTT3
  Backbone manufacturer: Yves Durocher, NRC
  Backbone size w/o insert (bp): 6633
  Total vector size (bp): 8700
  Vector type: Mammalian Expression
Growth in bacteria
  Bacterial resistance: Ampicillin, 100 μg/mL
  Growth temperature: 37°C
  Growth strain: DH5alpha
  Copy number: High Copy
Gene/Insert
  Gene/Insert name: Codon-optimised GAMA (alt name: PSOP9)
  Species: Synthetic; Plasmodium falciparum
  Insert size (bp): 2067
  Mutation: Exogenous signal peptide of mouse origin, changed Threonine154, Serine241, Threonine303, Threonine478, Threonine597, Serine611, Serine644, Serine670 and Serine671 to Alanine residues
  Promoter: CMV
  Tag / fusion protein: rat Cd4 d3+4 (C terminal on backbone); enzymatic biotinylation sequence (C terminal on backbone)
  Cloning method: Restriction Enzyme; 5′ cloning site NotI (destroyed during cloning); 3′ cloning site AscI (not destroyed)
  Sequencing primers: 5′ CMV-fwd
Resource information
  A portion of this plasmid was derived from a plasmid made by: pTT3 was obtained under an MTA from Yves Durocher, National Research Council of Canada- Biotechnology Research Institute
Terms and licenses: Academic/Nonprofit Terms; Industry Terms: Not Available to Industry
How to cite: GAMA-bio was a gift from Gavin Wright (Addgene plasmid # 47747 ; http://n2t.net/addgene:47747 ; RRID:Addgene_47747)
