[The description below was written by a language model from this plasmid's Addgene catalogue record and pLannotate feature annotations shown in this document.]
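Description:
GAMA-bio is an 8.7 kb mammalian expression plasmid built on the pTT3 backbone for transient production of a secreted, soluble form of the Plasmodium falciparum merozoite protein GAMA (also called PSOP9). It is propagated in E. coli through a high-copy ColE1/pUC-type origin with ampicillin selection (AmpR/bla). The backbone also carries a fragment of the Epstein-Barr virus oriP, which supports episomal maintenance in cells that supply EBNA1. Short lac regulatory, tet promoter and bla fragments near the end of the annotated sequence appear to be backbone remnants with no role in expression.

The expression cassette is driven by the CMV immediate-early enhancer and promoter. These are followed by adenovirus-derived leader and splice sequences and a chimeric intron fragment that aid mRNA processing, and the cassette ends with a rabbit β-globin polyadenylation signal. The open reading frame begins with an exogenous mouse signal peptide, annotated as an immunoglobulin heavy chain leader, that directs the protein into the secretory pathway. Next comes the roughly 2.1 kb synthetic, codon-optimised full-length GAMA ectodomain. The feature table does not annotate this insert, but it fits the gap between the signal sequence and the tag. Nine serine or threonine residues have been changed to alanine to destroy N-linked glycosylation sequons, so the mammalian cells do not add glycans that the record intends to be absent.

At the C terminus, backbone-encoded rat Cd4 domains 3 and 4 provide a common tag, followed by an enzymatic biotinylation sequence. Cotransfection with BirA yields protein carrying a single biotin. The plasmid belongs to a library of recombinant merozoite surface and secreted proteins.
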