Features (pLannotate 1.2.2; 18 found; start..end, strand, type, name):
    154..533     +  enhancer       CMV enhancer: human cytomegalovirus immediate early enhancer
    535..734     +  promoter       CMV promoter: human cytomegalovirus (CMV) immediate early promoter
    802..840     +  misc_feature   Ad SA (fragment): adenovirus major late transcript splice acceptor (Friedrich and Soriano, 1991)
    873..1082    -  CDS            PTP (fragment): TERM_ADE02 - Experimental evidence at protein level: Swiss-Prot protein existence level 1. Protein covalently bound to the viral DNA that acts as a primer for viral genomic replication by DNA strand displacement. Assembles on the viral origin of replication in an initiation complex with viral polymerase, DBP, host NFIA and host POU2F1/OCT1. During initiation, the polymerase covalently couples the first dCTP with Ser- 580 of pTP. The terminal protein stimulates the template activity over 20 fold compared to protein-free templates. Neo-synthesized viral genomes are linked to two preterminal prot
   1113..1202    +  intron         chimeric intron (fragment): chimera between introns from adenovirus and immunoglobulin heavy chain genes
   1221..1267    +  CDS            IgH signal sequence (fragment): signal sequence from the mouse immunoglobulin heavy chain variable region
   3414..3974    +  CDS            Cd4 (fragment): CD4_RAT - Experimental evidence at protein level: Swiss-Prot protein existence level 1. Integral membrane glycoprotein that plays an essential role in the immune response and serves multiple functions in responses against both external and internal offenses. In T-cells, functions primarily as a coreceptor for MHC class II molecule:peptide complex. The antigens presented by class II peptides are derived from extracellular proteins while class I peptides are derived from cytosolic proteins. Interacts simultaneously with the T-cell receptor (TCR) and the MHC class II presented by antigen presenti
   4080..4135    +  polyA_signal   β-globin poly(A) signal: rabbit β-globin polyadenylation signal (Gil and Proudfoot, 1987)
   4649..6330    -  rep_origin     oriP (fragment): Epstein-Barr virus oriP replication origin (Yates et al., 2000)
   6457..6561    +  promoter       AmpR promoter: bla
   6562..7422    +  CDS            AmpR: β-lactamase; bla; confers resistance to ampicillin, carbenicillin, and related antibiotics
   7593..8181    +  rep_origin     ori: high-copy-number ColE1/pMB1/pBR322/pUC origin of replication
   8364..8456    +  CDS            lacI (fragment): lac repressor; lacI; The lac repressor binds to the lac operator to inhibit transcription in E. coli. This inhibition can be relieved by adding lactose or isopropyl-β-D-thiogalactopyranoside (IPTG).
   8469..8490    +  protein_bind   CAP binding site: CAP binding activates transcription in the presence of cAMP. E. coli catabolite activator protein
   8505..8535    +  promoter       lac promoter: promoter for the E. coli lac operon
   8543..8559    +  protein_bind   lac operator: The lac repressor binds to the lac operator to inhibit transcription in E. coli. This inhibition can be relieved by adding lactose or isopropyl-β-D-thiogalactopyranoside (IPTG). lac repressor encoded by lacI
   8629..8645    +  promoter       tet promoter (fragment): E. coli promoter for tetracycline efflux protein gene
   8655..8680    -  CDS            bla(M) (fragment): β-lactamase lacking the signal sequence; bla(M); allows cytosolic expression of β-lactamase
>Addgene plasmid #47747 | GAMA-bio | depositor full sequence | sequence record 68877 | GAMA-bio sequence 8700 bps
AGATCTATACATTGAATCAATATTGGCAATTAGCCATATTAGTCATTGGTTATATAGCATAAATCAATAT
TGGCTATTGGCCATTGCATACGTTGTATCTATATCATAATATGTACATTTATATTGGCTCATGTCCAATA
TGACCGCCATGTTGACATTGATTATTGACTAGTTATTAATAGTAATCAATTACGGGGTCATTAGTTCATA
GCCCATATATGGAGTTCCGCGTTACATAACTTACGGTAAATGGCCCGCCTGGCTGACCGCCCAACGACCC
CCGCCCATTGACGTCAATAATGACGTATGTTCCCATAGTAACGCCAATAGGGACTTTCCATTGACGTCAA
TGGGTGGAGTATTTACGGTAAACTGCCCACTTGGCAGTACATCAAGTGTATCATATGCCAAGTCCGCCCC
CTATTGACGTCAATGACGGTAAATGGCCCGCCTGGCATTATGCCCAGTACATGACCTTACGGGACTTTCC
TACTTGGCAGTACATCTACGTATTAGTCATCGCTATTACCATGGTGATGCGGTTTTGGCAGTACACCAAT
GGGCGTGGATAGCGGTTTGACTCACGGGGATTTCCAAGTCTCCACCCCATTGACGTCAATGGGAGTTTGT
TTTGGCACCAAAATCAACGGGACTTTCCAAAATGTCGTAATAACCCCGCCCCGTTGACGCAAATGGGCGG
TAGGCGTGTACGGTGGGAGGTCTATATAAGCAGAGCTCGTTTAGTGAACCGTCAGATCCTCACTCTCTTC
CGCATCGCTGTCTGCGAGGGCCAGCTGTTGGGCTCGCGGTTGAGGACAAACTCTTCGCGGTCTTTCCAGT
ACTCTTGGATCGGAAACCCGTCGGCCTCCGAACGGTACTCCGCCACCGAGGGACCTGAGCGAGTCCGCAT
CGACCGGATCGGAAAACCTCTCGAGAAAGGCGTCTAACCAGTCACAGTCGCAAGGTAGGCTGAGCACCGT
GGCGGGCGGCAGCGGGTGGCGGTCGGGGTTGTTTCTGGCGGAGGTGCTGCTGATGATGTAATTAAAGTAG
GCGGTCTTGAGACGGCGGATGGTCGAGGTGAGGTGTGGCAGGCTTGAGATCCAGCTGTTGGGGTGAGTAC
TCCCTCTCAAAAGCGGGCATTACTTCTGCGCTAAGATTGTCAGTTTCCAAAAACGAGGAGGATTTGATAT
TCACCTGGCCCGATCTGGCCATACACTTGAGTGACAATGACATCCACTTTGCCTTTCTCTCCACAGGTGT
CCACTCCCAGGTCCAAGTTTGCCACCATGGAGTTTCAGACCCAGGTACTCATGTCCCTGCTGCTCTGCAT
GTCTGGTGCGGCCGCTCTGATCCGGAACAGCAATACCCCCCAGGCCTTCCTGATCCCCGAGCTGAACAAC
AACGAGAAGAACGAGTTCAACAACAATGAGAAAAATGAGATGAACAACAATCTGAACAATGAGTTTAACA
ACAACGAAGAGAACTGCGACATCCAGAAAATCGCCGAGGAAATGATGGAAAACCTGCTGAACGAGAACGA
CATGTACACCAACATCATGCTGAGCCTGCAGAACCGGCTGAGCGACGACTACCTGTGCAGCGAGCCTAAG
TACGAGAACATCTGCATCCACGAGAAGGACAAGATCAGCCTGAGCTTCCCCTGCAGCAACCCCAAATACG
AGAAGCTGATCCACAAGTTCACCTTCAAGAAGCTGTGCAACAGCAAGGCCGCCTTCAACAACGCCCTGCT
GAAGTCCTTCATCGAAGAGGACGAGGAACAGAACACCTTCAGCCTGATGCTGAAGCAGTTCAAGATCCTG
CTGACCTGCGTGGACGACGAGCTGAAGGACATCTACAAAGAGTCCATCGACCTGCTGGTGGACCTGAAAA
CCAGCATCACCGAGCTGACCCAGAAGCTGTGGTCCGGCAAGATGGTCAACGTGCTGAAGAAGAGAGAGTT
CCTGATCACCGGCATCCTGTGCGAGCTGCGGAACGGCAACAAGGCCCCCCTGATCAGCAAGAGCCTGGAA
TTCGAGAACCTGGGCATCCTGAAGATGAACAATGAAGAACTGCTCAACGAGGCCTACAACGCCTTCAGCG
ACTACTACTACTTCTTCCCATACTTCATCCAGAAGCTGCTCGAGAAGGGCGGCATGATCGAGCGGCTGAT
CAAGATTCACGAGAATCTGGCCAAGTACCGGACCAAGGACATGGTCAACAAGATCAACGCCCAGAGCAAG
GGCGAGGTGCTGAACAACGAGGACATCCTGAACAAGCTGAACGCCTACAAGCACTACACCAAGCACGGCG
CCACCAGCTTCATCCAGTCCCGGGAAGTGAAGATCGTGAACCAGAACGTGAACAACGACGATACCACCAA
GAACCAGCAGCAGAATGTCAACAACAACGAAAAGCTGAACAACAACAACAACAATAACAACAACCAGCAG
GTCAACAACAACAACAATAACAACAACCAGCAGGTCAACAACAACAATAACAACAACAACAACCAGGTCA
ACAACAACAACAATAACAACAACAACCAGGTCAACAACAACAATTACAACAACAACAATCAGGTCAACAA
CAATAACAACAACAATCAGCAGGTCAACAACAACAACAACTATAACAATCAGCTGAACAACAACAACTTC
AACAACAACCTCCAGGTCAACAAGAACGACAAGCACGTGCCCAAGAACAACCACGCCACCGCCACCCACA
CCAACAACATCCTGTACAACCCCCTGTACAGCATCAACCCCGAGAAGCCCAAGGACATCATCAAGCTGCT
GAAGGACCTGATCAAGTACCTGCACATCGTGAAGTTCGAGAACAACGAGCCCACCACCAACATCGACGAG
GAAGGCATCAGAAAGCTCCTCGAGAACAGCTTCTTCGACCTGAACGACGACATCCTCATCGTGCGGCTGC
TGCTGAAGCCCCAGACCGTGATCCTGACAGTGATCCAGAGCTTCATGCTGATGACCCCCAGCCCCAGCCG
GGATGCCAAGGCCTACTGCAAGAAGGCCCTGATTAACGACCAGCTGGTGCCCACCAACGACGCCAACATC
CTGAGCGAAGAGAACGAGCTGGTCAACAACTTCGCCACCAAATACGTGCTGATCTACGAGAAGATGAAGC
TGCAGGAACTGAAAGAGATGGAAGAGTCCAAGCTCAAGATGAAGTACAGCAAGACCAACCTGGCCGCCCT
GCAGGTCACAAACCCCCAGAACAACAAGGACAAGAATGACGCCAGCAACAAGAACAACAATCCCAACAAT
GCCGCCACCCCCCTGATTGCCGTGGTCACCGATCTGAGCGGCGAGAAAACCGAGGATATCATTAACAACA
ATGTGGATATCGCCACCCTGAGCGTGGGCGTGCAGAATACCTTCCAGGGACCTGGCGCGCCGTCGACCTC
CATCACGGCCTATAAGAGTGAGGGGGAGTCAGCGGAGTTCTCCTTCCCACTCAACCTTGGAGAGGAAAGC
CTGCAGGGAGAGTTGAGATGGAAGGCAGAGAAGGCTCCTTCTTCCCAGTCCTGGATCACCTTCTCCCTAA
AGAACCAAAAGGTGTCTGTGCAGAAGTCTACTAGCAACCCCAAGTTCCAGCTGTCCGAAACGCTCCCACT
CACCCTTCAGATACCCCAGGTCTCCCTTCAGTTTGCTGGTTCTGGCAACCTGACCCTGACTCTGGACAGA
GGGATACTGTATCAGGAAGTGAACCTGGTGGTGATGAAAGTGACTCAGCCCGACAGCAACACTTTGACCT
GTGAGGTGATGGGACCCACCTCACCCAAGATGAGACTGATCTTGAAGCAGGAGAATCAGGAGGCCAGGGT
CTCCAGGCAGGAGAAAGTGATTCAAGTGCAGGCCCCTGAAGCAGGGGTGTGGCAATGTCTACTGAGTGAA
GGTGAAGAGGTCAAGATGGACTCCAAGATCCAGGTTTTATCCAAAGGGTTGAATTCCGGATCACTGCATC
ATATTCTGGATGCACAGAAAATGGTGTGGAATCATCGTTAAGTCTAGACACGTGATTAATTAAGGATCCC
CCGACCTCGACCTCTGGCTAATAAAGGAAATTTATTTTCATTGCAATAGTGTGTTGGAATTTTTTGTGTC
TCTCACTCGGAAGGACATATGGGAGGGCAAATCATTTGGTCGAGATCCCTCGGAGATCTCTAGCTAGAGG
ATCGATCCCCGCCCCGGACGAACTAAACCTGACTACGACATCTCTGCCCCTTCTTCGCGGGGCAGTGCAT
GTAATCCCTTCAGTTGGTTGGTACAACTTGCCAACTGGGCCCTGTTCCACATGTGACACGGGGGGGGACC
AAACACAAAGGGGTTCTCTGACTGTAGTTGACATCCTTATAAATGGATGTGCACATTTGCCAACACTGAG
TGGCTTTCATCCTGGAGCAGACTTTGCAGTCTGTGGACTGCAACACAACATTGCCTTTATGTGTAACTCT
TGGCTGAAGCTCTTACACCAATGCTGGGGGACATGTACCTCCCAGGGGCCCAGGAAGACTACGGGAGGCT
ACACCAACGTCAATCAGAGGGGCCTGTGTAGCTACCGATAAGCGGACCCTCAAGAGGGCATTAGCAATAG
TGTTTATAAGGCCCCCTTGTTAACCCTAAACGGGTAGCATATGCTTCCCGGGTAGTAGTATATACTATCC
AGACTAACCCTAATTCAATAGCATATGTTACCCAACGGGAAGCATATGCTATCGAATTAGGGTTAGTAAA
AGGGTCCTAAGGAACAGCGATATCTCCCACCCCATGAGCTGTCACGGTTTTATTTACATGGGGTCAGGAT
TCCACGAGGGTAGTGAACCATTTTAGTCACAAGGGCAGTGGCTGAAGATCAAGGAGCGGGCAGTGAACTC
TCCTGAATCTTCGCCTGCTTCTTCATTCTCCTTCGTTTAGCTAATAGAATAACTGCTGAGTTGTGAACAG
TAAGGTGTATGTGAGGTGCTCGAAAACAAGGTTTCAGGTGACGCCCCCAGAATAAAATTTGGACGGGGGG
TTCAGTGGTGGCATTGTGCTATGACACCAATATAACCCTCACAAACCCCTTGGGCAATAAATACTAGTGT
AGGAATGAAACATTCTGAATATCTTTAACAATAGAAATCCATGGGGTGGGGACAAGCCGTAAAGACTGGA
TGTCCATCTCACACGAATTTATGGCTATGGGCAACACATAATCCTAGTGCAATATGATACTGGGGTTATT
AAGATGTGTCCCAGGCAGGGACCAAGACAGGTGAACCATGTTGTTACACTCTATTTGTAACAAGGGGAAA
GAGAGTGGACGCCGACAGCAGCGGACTCCACTGGTTGTCTCTAACACCCCCGAAAATTAAACGGGGCTCC
ACGCCAATGGGGCCCATAAACAAAGACAAGTGGCCACTCTTTTTTTTGAAATTGTGGAGTGGGGGCACGC
GTCAGCCCCCACACGCCGCCCTGCGGTTTTGGACTGTAAAATAAGGGTGTAATAACTTGGCTGATTGTAA
CCCCGCTAACCACTGCGGTCAAACCACTTGCCCACAAAACCACTAATGGCACCCCGGGGAATACCTGCAT
AAGTAGGTGGGCGGGCCAAGATAGGGGCGCGATTGCTGCGATCTGGAGGACAAATTACACACACTTGCGC
CTGAGCGCCAAGCACAGGGTTGTTGGTCCTCATATTCACGAGGTCGCTGAGAGCACGGTGGGCTAATGTT
GCCATGGGTAGCATATACTACCCAAATATCTGGATAGCATATGCTATCCTAATCTATATCTGGGTAGCAT
AGGCTATCCTAATCTATATCTGGGTAGCATATGCTATCCTAATCTATATCTGGGTAGTATATGCTATCCT
AATTTATATCTGGGTAGCATAGGCTATCCTAATCTATATCTGGGTAGCATATGCTATCCTAATCTATATC
TGGGTAGTATATGCTATCCTAATCTGTATCCGGGTAGCATATGCTATCCTAATAGAGATTAGGGTAGTAT
ATGCTATCCTAATTTATATCTGGGTAGCATATACTACCCAAATATCTGGATAGCATATGCTATCCTAATC
TATATCTGGGTAGCATATGCTATCCTAATCTATATCTGGGTAGCATAGGCTATCCTAATCTATATCTGGG
TAGCATATGCTATCCTAATCTATATCTGGGTAGTATATGCTATCCTAATTTATATCTGGGTAGCATAGGC
TATCCTAATCTATATCTGGGTAGCATATGCTATCCTAATCTATATCTGGGTAGTATATGCTATCCTAATC
TGTATCCGGGTAGCATATGCTATCCTCATGATAAGCTGTCAAACATGAGAATTTTCTTGAAGACGAAAGG
GCCTCGTGATACGCCTATTTTTATAGGTTAATGTCATGATAATAATGGTTTCTTAGACGTCAGGTGGCAC
TTTTCGGGGAAATGTGCGCGGAACCCCTATTTGTTTATTTTTCTAAATACATTCAAATATGTATCCGCTC
ATGAGACAATAACCCTGATAAATGCTTCAATAATATTGAAAAAGGAAGAGTATGAGTATTCAACATTTCC
GTGTCGCCCTTATTCCCTTTTTTGCGGCATTTTGCCTTCCTGTTTTTGCTCACCCAGAAACGCTGGTGAA
AGTAAAAGATGCTGAAGATCAGTTGGGTGCACGAGTGGGTTACATCGAACTGGATCTCAACAGCGGTAAG
ATCCTTGAGAGTTTTCGCCCCGAAGAACGTTTTCCAATGATGAGCACTTTTAAAGTTCTGCTATGTGGCG
CGGTATTATCCCGTGTTGACGCCGGGCAAGAGCAACTCGGTCGCCGCATACACTATTCTCAGAATGACTT
GGTTGAGTACTCACCAGTCACAGAAAAGCATCTTACGGATGGCATGACAGTAAGAGAATTATGCAGTGCT
GCCATAACCATGAGTGATAACACTGCGGCCAACTTACTTCTGACAACGATCGGAGGACCGAAGGAGCTAA
CCGCTTTTTTGCACAACATGGGGGATCATGTAACTCGCCTTGATCGTTGGGAACCGGAGCTGAATGAAGC
CATACCAAACGACGAGCGTGACACCACGATGCCTGCAGCAATGGCAACAACGTTGCGCAAACTATTAACT
GGCGAACTACTTACTCTAGCTTCCCGGCAACAATTAATAGACTGGATGGAGGCGGATAAAGTTGCAGGAC
CACTTCTGCGCTCGGCCCTTCCGGCTGGCTGGTTTATTGCTGATAAATCTGGAGCCGGTGAGCGTGGGTC
TCGCGGTATCATTGCAGCACTGGGGCCAGATGGTAAGCCCTCCCGTATCGTAGTTATCTACACGACGGGG
AGTCAGGCAACTATGGATGAACGAAATAGACAGATCGCTGAGATAGGTGCCTCACTGATTAAGCATTGGT
AACTGTCAGACCAAGTTTACTCATATATACTTTAGATTGATTTAAAACTTCATTTTTAATTTAAAAGGAT
CTAGGTGAAGATCCTTTTTGATAATCTCATGACCAAAATCCCTTAACGTGAGTTTTCGTTCCACTGAGCG
TCAGACCCCGTAGAAAAGATCAAAGGATCTTCTTGAGATCCTTTTTTTCTGCGCGTAATCTGCTGCTTGC
AAACAAAAAAACCACCGCTACCAGCGGTGGTTTGTTTGCCGGATCAAGAGCTACCAACTCTTTTTCCGAA
GGTAACTGGCTTCAGCAGAGCGCAGATACCAAATACTGTTCTTCTAGTGTAGCCGTAGTTAGGCCACCAC
TTCAAGAACTCTGTAGCACCGCCTACATACCTCGCTCTGCTAATCCTGTTACCAGTGGCTGCTGCCAGTG
GCGATAAGTCGTGTCTTACCGGGTTGGACTCAAGACGATAGTTACCGGATAAGGCGCAGCGGTCGGGCTG
AACGGGGGGTTCGTGCACACAGCCCAGCTTGGAGCGAACGACCTACACCGAACTGAGATACCTACAGCGT
GAGCTATGAGAAAGCGCCACGCTTCCCGAAGGGAGAAAGGCGGACAGGTATCCGGTAAGCGGCAGGGTCG
GAACAGGAGAGCGCACGAGGGAGCTTCCAGGGGGAAACGCCTGGTATCTTTATAGTCCTGTCGGGTTTCG
CCACCTCTGACTTGAGCGTCGATTTTTGTGATGCTCGTCAGGGGGGCGGAGCCTATGGAAAAACGCCAGC
AACGCGGCCTTTTTACGGTTCCTGGCCTTTTGCTGGCCTTTTGCTCACATGTTCTTTCCTGCGTTATCCC
CTGATTCTGTGGATAACCGTATTACCGCCTTTGAGTGAGCTGATACCGCTCGCCGCAGCCGAACGACCGA
GCGCAGCGAGTCAGTGAGCGAGGAAGCGGAAGAGCGCCCAATACGCAAACCGCCTCTCCCCGCGCGTTGG
CCGATTCATTAATGCAGCTGGCACGACAGGTTTCCCGACTGGAAAGCGGGCAGTGAGCGCAACGCAATTA
ATGTGAGTTAGCTCACTCATTAGGCACCCCAGGCTTTACACTTTATGCTTCCGGCTCGTATGTTGTGTGG
AATTGTGAGCGGATAACAATTTCACACAGGAAACAGCTATGACCATGATTACGCCAAGCTCTAGCTAGAG
GTCGACCAATTCTCATGTTTGACAGCTTATCATCGCAGATCCGGGCAACGTTGTTGCCATTGCTGCAGGC
GCAGAACTGGTAGGTATGGA
