>Addgene plasmid #47747 | GAMA-bio | addgene partial sequence | sequence record 71149 | CMV-F 5'-CGCAAATGGGCGGTAGGCGTG-3'
TGAACCGTCAGATCCTCACTCTCTTCCGCATCGCTGTCTGCGAGGGCCAGCTGTTGGGCTCGCGGTTGAG
GACAAACTCTTCGCGGTCTTTCCAGTACTCTTGGATCGGAAACCCGTCGGCCTCCGAACGGTACTCCGCC
ACCGAGGGACCTGAGCGAGTCCGCATCGACCGGATCGGAAAACCTCTCGAGAAAGGCGTCTAACCAGTCA
CAGTCGCAAGGTAGGCTGAGCACCGTGGCGGGCGGCAGCGGGTGGCGGTCGGGGTTGTTTCTGGCGGAGG
TGCTGCTGATGATGTAATTAAAGTAGGCGGTCTTGAGACGGCGGATGGTCGAGGTGAGGTGTGGCAGGCT
TGAGATCCAGCTGTTGGGGTGAGTACTCCCTCTCAAAAGCGGGCATTACTTCTGCGCTAAGATTGTCAGT
TTCCAAAAACGAGGAGGATTTGATATTCACCTGGCCCGATCTGGCCATACACTTGAGTGACAATGACATC
CACTTTGCCTTTCTCTCCACAGGTGTCCACTCCCAGGTCCAAGTTTGCCACCATGGAGTTTCAGACCCAG
GTACTCATGTCCCTGCTGCTCTGCATGTCTGGTGCGGCCGCTCTGATCCGGAACAGCAATACCCCCCAGG
CCTTCCTGATCCCCGAGCTGAACAACAACGAGAAGAACGAGTTCAACAACAATGAGAAAAATGAGATGAA
CAACAATCTGAACAATGAGTTTAACAACAACGAAGAGAACTGCGACATCCAGAAAATCGCCGAGGAAATG
ATGGAAAACCTGCTGAACGAGAACGACATGTACACCAACATCATGCTGAGCCTGCAGAACCGGCTGA
