>Addgene plasmid #47747 | GAMA-bio | addgene partial sequence | sequence record 71505 | EBVori-F 5'-CCACTCAGTGTTGGCAAATG-3'
GAACCCCTTTGTGTTTGGTCCCCCCCCGTGTCACATGTGGAACAGGGCCCAGTTGGCAAGTTGTACCAAC
CAACTGAAGGGATTACATGCACTGCCCCGCGAAGAAGGGGCAGAGATGTCGTAGTCAGGTTTAGTTCGTC
CGGGGCGGGGATCGATCCTCTAGCTAGAGATCTCCGAGGGATCTCGACCAAATGATTTGCCCTCCCATAT
GTCCTTCCGAGTGAGAGACACAAAAAATTCCAACACACTATTGCAATGAAAATAAATTTCCTTTATTAGC
CAGAGGTCGAGGTCGGGGGATCCTTAATTAATCACGTGTCTAGACTTAACGATGATTCCACACCATTTTC
TGTGCATCCAGAATATGATGCAGTGATCCGGAATTCAACCCTTTGGATAAAACCTGGATCTTGGAGTCCA
TCTTGACCTCTTCACCTTCACTCAGTAGACATTGCCACACCCCTGCTTCAGGGGCCTGCACTTGAATCAC
TTTCTCCTGCCTGGAGACCCTGGCCTCCTGATTCTCCTGCTTCAAGATCAGTCTCATCTTGGGTGAGGTG
GGTCCCATCACCTCACAGGTCAAAGTGTTGCTGTCGGGCTGAGTCACTTTCATCACCACCAGGTTCACTT
CCTGATACAGTATCCCTCTGTCCAGAGTCAGGGTCAGGTTGCCAGAACCAGCAAACTGAAGGGAGACCTG
GGGTATCTGAAGGGTGAGTGGGAGCGTTTCGGACAGCTGGAACTTGGGGTTGCTAGTAGACTTCTGCACA
GACACCTTTTGGTTCTTTAGGGAGAAGGTGATCCAGGACTGGGAAGAAGGAGCCTTCTCTGCCTTCCATC
TCAACTCTCCCTGCAGGCTTTCCTCTCCAAGGTTGAGTGGGAAGGAGAACTCCGCTGACTCCCCCTCACT
CTTATAGGCCGTGATGGAGGTCGACGGCGCGCCAGGTCCCTGGAAGGTAT
