>Addgene plasmid #47747 | GAMA-bio | addgene partial sequence | sequence record 72194 | rCd4-R 5'-TCCCTGCAGGCTTTCCTCTCCAAGGTTGAG-3'
CCCTCACTCTTATAGGCCGTGATGGAGGTCGACGGCGCGCCAGGTCCCTGGAAGGTATTCTGCACGCCCA
CGCTCAGGGTGGCGATATCCACATTGTTGTTAATGATATCCTCGGTTTTCTCGCCGCTCAGATCGGTGAC
CACGGCAATCAGGGGGGTGGCGGCATTGTTGGGATTGTTGTTCTTGTTGCTGGCGTCATTCTTGTCCTTG
TTGTTCTGGGGGTTTGTGACCTGCAGGGCGGCCAGGTTGGTCTTGCTGTACTTCATCTTGAGCTTGGACT
CTTCCATCTCTTTCAGTTCCTGCAGCTTCATCTTCTCGTAGATCAGCACGTATTTGGTGGCGAAGTTGTT
GACCAGCTCGTTCTCTTCGCTCAGGATGTTGGCGTCGTTGGTGGGCACCAGCTGGTCGTTAATCAGGGCC
TTCTTGCAGTAGGCCTTGGCATCCCGGCTGGGGCTGGGGGTCATCAGCATGAAGCTCTGGATCACTGTCA
GGATCACGGTCTGGGGCTTCAGCAGCAGCCGCACGATGAGGATGTCGTCGTTCAGGTCGAAGAAGCTGTT
CTCGAGGAGCTTTCTGATGCCTTCCTCGTCGATGTTGGTGGTGGGCTCGTTGTTCTCGAACTTCACGATG
TGCAGGTACTTGATCAGGTCCTTCAGCAGCTTGATGATGTCCTTGGGCTTCTCGGGGTTGATGCTGTACA
GGGGGTTGTACAGGATGTTGTTGGTGTGGGTGGCGGTGGCGTGGTTGTTCTTGGGCACGTGCTTGTCGTT
CTTGTTGACCTGGAGGTTGTTGTTGAAGTTGTTGTTGTTCAGCTGATTGTTATAGTTGTTGTTGTTGTTG
ACCTGCTGATTGTTGTTGTTATTGTTGTTGACCTGATTGTTGTTGTTGTAATTGTTGTTGTTGACCTGGT
TGTTGTTGT
